>Addgene plasmid #152189 | pGBW-m4133300 | depositor full sequence | sequence record 295201 | Full Sequence
CACCATGTACAGCTTTGTATCTGAAGAGACAGGCACTCTCATCGTTAATTCAGTGTTGCTGTTCCTGGCA
TTTGTGGTCTTCCTTTTAGTGACCCTAGCGATACTGACGGCCCTCCGGCTGTGCGCTTATTGTTGTAACA
TTGTCAACGTTAGTCTCGTGAAGCCCTCGTTCTACGTTTATTCCCGCGTGAAAAATCTAAACAGCTCCCG
TGTGCCTGATCTTCTTGTCGAAAACCTTTACTTTCAGTCGGGACGGCGAATCCCGGGGCTGATAAATCCC
TGGAAAAGGAGATGGAAGAAGAACTTTATTGCAGTGTCTGCGGCTAACCGGTTCAAAAAGATCAGTTCAA
GCGGCGCCCTAGATTACGACATTCCTACGACCGCCTCCGAGAATCTCTATTTCCAGGGTGAATTTGGCTT
GGCACAACATGACGAGGCCGTCGATAACAAGTTTAATAAAGAACAGCAGAACGCTTTCTATGAGATCCTT
CACTTACCAAATCTGAACGAAGAGCAACGCAACGCTTTCATTCAGAGCCTGAAAGACGATCCCTCGCAGT
CTGCAAATCTCCTGGCCGAAGCCAAGAAGCTGAATGACGCACAGGCTCCAAAAGTTGATAACAAGTTTAA
CAAGGAGCAGCAGAATGCTTTCTACGAGATATTGCACCTTCCTAATCTGAATGAGGAACAAAGAAATGCA
TTTATCCAGTCCCTAAAAGACGATCCATCACAGAGTGCCAACCTGCTTGCGGAAGCCAAAAAGCTCAATG
ATGCCCAGGCCCCGAAAGTAGACGCGAACCATCAATAAGCTAGCTTGACTGACTGAGATACAGCGTACCT
TCAGCTCACAGACATGATAAGATACATTGATGAGTTTGGACAAACCACAACTAGAATGCAGTGAAAAAAA
TGCTTTATTTGTGAAATTTGTGATGCTATTGCTTTATTTGTAACCATTATAAGCTGCAATAAACAAGTTA
ACAACAACAATTGCATTCATTTTATGTTTCAGGTTCAGGGGGAGGTGTGGGAGGTTTTTTAAAGCAAGTA
AAACCTCTACAAATGTGGTATTGGCCCATCTCTATCGGTATCGTAGCATAACCCCTTGGGGCCTCTAAAC
GGGTCTTGAGGGGTTTTTTGTGCCCCTCGGGCCGGATTGCTATCTACCGGCATTGGCGCAGAAAAAAATG
CCTGATGCGACGCTGCGCGTCTTATACTCCCACATATGCCAGATTCAGCAACGGATACGGCTTCCCCAAC
TTGCCCACTTCCATACGTGTCCTCCTTACCAGAAATTTATCCTTAAGGTCGTCAGCTATCCTGCAGGCGA
TCTCTCGATTTCGATCAAGACATTCCTTTAATGGTCTTTTCTGGACACCACTAGGGGTCAGAAGTAGTTC
ATCAAACTTTCTTCCCTCCCTAATCTCATTGGTTACCTTGGGCTATCGAAACTTAATTAACCAGTCAAGT
CAGCTACTTGGCGAGATCGACTTGTCTGGGTTTCGACTACGCTCAGAATTGCGTCAGTCAAGTTCGATCT
GGTCCTTGCTATTGCACCCGTTCTCCGATTACGAGTTTCATTTAAATCATGTGAGCAAAAGGCCAGCAAA
AGGCCAGGAACCGTAAAAAGGCCGCGTTGCTGGCGTTTTTCCATAGGCTCCGCCCCCCTGACGAGCATCA
CAAAAATCGACGCTCAAGTCAGAGGTGGCGAAACCCGACAGGACTATAAAGATACCAGGCGTTTCCCCCT
GGAAGCTCCCTCGTGCGCTCTCCTGTTCCGACCCTGCCGCTTACCGGATACCTGTCCGCCTTTCTCCCTT
CGGGAAGCGTGGCGCTTTCTCATAGCTCACGCTGTAGGTATCTCAGTTCGGTGTAGGTCGTTCGCTCCAA
GCTGGGCTGTGTGCACGAACCCCCCGTTCAGCCCGACCGCTGCGCCTTATCCGGTAACTATCGTCTTGAG
TCCAACCCGGTAAGACACGACTTATCGCCACTGGCAGCAGCCACTGGTAACAGGATTAGCAGAGCGAGGT
ATGTAGGCGGTGCTACAGAGTTCTTGAAGTGGTGGCCTAACTACGGCTACACTAGAAGAACAGTATTTGG
TATCTGCGCTCTGCTGAAGCCAGTTACCTTCGGAAAAAGAGTTGGTAGCTCTTGATCCGGCAAACAAACC
ACCGCTGGTAGCGGTGGTTTTTTTGTTTGCAAGCAGCAGATTACGCGCAGAAAAAAAGGATCTCAAGAAG
ATCCTTTGATCTTTTCTACGGGGTCTGACGCTCAGTGGAACGAAAACTCACGTTAAGGGATTTTGGTCAT
GAGATTATCAAAAAGGATCTTCACCTAGATCCTTTTAAATTAAAAATGAAGTTTTAAATCAATCTAAAGT
ATATATGAGTAAACTTGGTCTGACAGTTACCAATGCTTAATCAGTGAGGCACCTATCTCAGCGATCTGTC
TATTTCGTTCATCCATAGTTGCATTTAAATTTCCGAACTCTCCAAGGCCCTCGTCGGAAAATCTTCAAAC
CTTTCGTCCGATCCATCTTGCAGGCTACCTCTCGAACGAACTATCGCAAGTCTCTTGGCCGGCCTTGCGC
CTTGGCTATTGCTTGGCAGCGCCTATCGCCAGGTATTACTCCAATCCCGAATATCCGAGATCGGGATCAC
CCGAGAGAAGTTCAACCTACATCCTCAATCCCGATCTATCCGAGATCCGAGGAATATCGAAATCGGGGCG
CGCCTGGCCTCCGCGCCGGGTTTTGGCGCCTCCCGCGGGCGCCCCCCTCGTCACGGCGAGCGCTGCCACG
TCAGACGAAGGGCGCAGGAGCGTCCTGATCCTTCCGCCCGGACGCTCAGGACAGCGGCCCGCTGCTCATA
AGACTCGGCCTTAGAACCCCAGTATCAGCAGAAGGACATTTTAGGACGGGACTTGGGTGACTCTAGGGCA
CTGGTTTTCTTTCCAGAGAGCGGAACAGGCGAGGAAAAGTAGTCCCTTCTCGGCGATTCTGCGGAGGGAT
CTCCGTGGGGCGGTGAACGCCGATGATTATATAAGGACGCGCCGGGTGTGGCACAGCTAGTTCCGTCGCA
GCCGGGATTTGGGTCGCGGTTCTTGTTTGTGGATCGCTGTGATCGTCACTTGGTGAGTAGCGGGCTGCTG
GGCTGGCCGGGGCTTTCGTGGCCGCCGGGCCGCTCGGTGGGACGGAAGCGTGTGGAGAGACCGCCAAGGG
CTGTAGTCTGGGTCCGCGAGCAAGGTTGCCCTGAACTGGGGGTTGGGGGGAGCGCAGCAAAATGGCGGCT
GTTCCCGAGTCTTGAATGGAAGACGCTTGTGAGGCGGGCTGTGAGGTCGTTGAAACAAGGTGGGGGGCAT
GGTGGGCGGCAAGAACCCAAGGTCTTGAGCCCTTCGCTAATGCGGGAAAGCTCTTATTCGGGTGAGATGG
GCTGGGCACCATCTGGGGACCCTGACGTGAAGTTTGTCACTGACTGGAGAACTCGGTTTGTCGTCTGTTG
CGGGGGCGGCAGTTATGGCGGTGCCGTTGGGCAGTGCACCCGTACCTTTGGGAGCGCGCGCCCTCGTCGT
GTCGTGACGTCACCCGTTCTGTTGGCTTATAATGCAGGGTGGGGCCACCTGCCGGTAGGTGTGCGGTAGG
CTTTTCTCCGTCGCAGGACGCAGGGTTCGGGCCTAGGGTAGGCTCTCCTGAATCGACAGGCGCCGGACCT
CTGGTGAGGGGAGGGATAAGTGAGGCGTCAGTTTCTTTGGTCGGTTTTATGTACCTATCTTCTTAAGTAG
CTGAAGCTCCGGTTTTGAACTATGCGCTCGGGGTTGGCGAGTGTGTTTTGTGAAGTTTTTTAGGCACCTT
TTGAAATGTAATCATTTGGGTCAATATGTAATTTTCAGTGTTAGACTTGTAAATTGTCCGCTAAATTCTG
GCCGTTTTTGGCTTTTTTGTTAGACAACATGACCGAGTACAAGCCCACGGTGCGCCTCGCCACCCGCGAC
GACGTCCCCAGGGCCGTACGCACCCTCGCCGCCGCGTTCGCCGACTACCCCGCCACGCGCCACACCGTCG
ATCCGGACCGCCACATCGAGCGGGTCACCGAGCTGCAAGAACTCTTCCTCACGCGCGTCGGGCTCGACAT
CGGCAAGGTGTGGGTCGCGGACGACGGCGCCGCGGTGGCGGTCTGGACCACGCCGGAGAGCGTCGAAGCG
GGGGCGGTGTTCGCCGAGATCGGCCCGCGCATGGCCGAGTTGAGCGGTTCCCGGCTGGCCGCGCAGCAAC
AGATGGAGGGCCTCCTGGCGCCGCACCGGCCCAAGGAGCCCGCGTGGTTCCTGGCCACCGTCGGCGTCTC
GCCCGACCACCAGGGCAAGGGTCTGGGCAGCGCCGTCGTGCTCCCCGGAGTGGAGGCCGCCGAGCGCGCC
GGGGTGCCCGCCTTCCTGGAGACCTCCGCGCCCCGCAACCTCCCCTTCTACGAGCGGCTCGGCTTCACCG
TCACCGCCGACGTCGAGGTGCCCGAAGGACCGCGCACCTGGTGCATGACCCGCAAGCCCGGTGCCTAGGC
TAGTATGTAAGCCTAGTCTTAGATAATAAAATCGCTATCCATCGAAGATGGATGTGTGTTGGTTTTTTGT
GTGTGTAACGCTAGGCGCGCCTGGTGTACCGAGAACGATCCTCTCAGTGCGAGTCTCGACGATCCATATC
GTTGCTTGGCAGTCAGCCAGTCGGAATCCAGCTTGGGACCCAGGAAGTCCAATCGTCAGATATTGTACTC
AAGCCTGGTCACGGCAGCGTACCGATCTGTTTAAACCTAGATATTGATAGTCTGATCGGTCAACGTATAA
TCGAGTCCTAGCTTTTGCAAACATCTATCAAGAGACAGGATCAGCAGGAGGCTTTCGCATGAGTATTCAA
CATTTCCGTGTCGCCCTTATTCCCTTTTTTGCGGCATTTTGCCTTCCTGTTTTTGCTCACCCAGAAACGC
TGGTGAAAGTAAAAGATGCTGAAGATCAGTTGGGTGCGCGAGTGGGTTACATCGAACTGGATCTCAACAG
CGGTAAGATCCTTGAGAGTTTTCGCCCCGAAGAACGCTTTCCAATGATGAGCACTTTTAAAGTTCTGCTA
TGTGGCGCGGTATTATCCCGTATTGACGCCGGGCAAGAGCAACTCGGTCGCCGCATACACTATTCTCAGA
ATGACTTGGTTGAGTATTCACCAGTCACAGAAAAGCATCTTACGGATGGCATGACAGTAAGAGAATTATG
CAGTGCTGCCATAACCATGAGTGATAACACTGCGGCCAACTTACTTCTGACAACGATTGGAGGACCGAAG
GAGCTAACCGCTTTTTTGCACAACATGGGGGATCATGTAACTCGCCTTGATCGTTGGGAACCGGAGCTGA
ATGAAGCCATACCAAACGACGAGCGTGACACCACGATGCCTGTAGCAATGGCAACAACCTTGCGTAAACT
ATTAACTGGCGAACTACTTACTCTAGCTTCCCGGCAACAGTTGATAGACTGGATGGAGGCGGATAAAGTT
GCAGGACCACTTCTGCGCTCGGCCCTTCCGGCTGGCTGGTTTATTGCTGATAAATCTGGAGCCGGTGAGC
GTGGGTCTCGCGGTATCATTGCAGCACTGGGGCCAGATGGTAAGCCCTCCCGTATCGTAGTTATCTACAC
GACGGGGAGTCAGGCAACTATGGATGAACGAAATAGACAGATCGCTGAGATAGGTGCCTCACTGATTAAG
CATTGGTAACCGATTCTAGGTGCATTGGCGCAGAAAAAAATGCCTGATGCGACGCTGCGCGTCTTATACT
CCCACATATGCCAGATTCAGCAACGGATACGGCTTCCCCAACTTGCCCACTTCCATACGTGTCCTCCTTA
CCAGAAATTTATCCTTAAGATCGTTTAAACTCGACTCTGGCTCTATCGAATCTCCGTCGTTTCGAGCTTA
CGCGAACAGCCGTGGCGCTCATTTGCTCGTCGGGCATCGAATCTCGTCAGCTATCGTCAGCTTACCTTTT
TGGCAGCGATCGCGGCTCCCGACATCTTGGACCATTAGCTCCACAGGTATCTTCTTCCCTCTAGTGGTCA
TAACAGCAGCTTCAGCTACCTCTCAATTCAAAAAACCCCTCAAGACCCGTTTAGAGGCCCCAAGGGGTTA
TGCTATCAATCGTTGCGTTACACACACAAAAAACCAACACACATCCATCTTCGATGGATAGCGATTTTAT
TATCTAACTGCTGATCGAGTGTAGCCAGATCTAGTAATCAATTACGGGGTCATTAGTTCATAGCCCATAT
ATGGAGTTCCGCGTTACATAACTTACGGTAAATGGCCCGCCTGGCTGACCGCCCAACGACCCCCGCCCAT
TGACGTCAATAATGACGTATGTTCCCATAGTAACGCCAATAGGGACTTTCCATTGACGTCAATGGGTGGA
GTATTTACGGTAAACTGCCCACTTGGCAGTACATCAAGTGTATCATATGCCAAGTACGCCCCCTATTGAC
GTCAATGACGGTAAATGGCCCGCCTGGCATTATGCCCAGTACATGACCTTATGGGACTTTCCTACTTGGC
AGTACATCTACGTATTAGTCATCGCTATTACCATGCTGATGCGGTTTTGGCAGTACATCAATGGGCGTGG
ATAGCGGTTTGACTCACGGGGATTTCCAAGTCTCCACCCCATTGACGTCAATGGGAGTTTGTTTTGGCAC
CAAAATCAACGGGACTTTCCAAAATGTCGTAACAACTCCGCCCCATTGACGCAAATGGGCGGTAGGCGTG
TACGGTGGGAGGTCTATATAAGCAGAGCTGGTTTAGTGAACCGTCAGATCAGATCTTTGTCGATCCTACC
ATCCACTCGACACACCCGCCAGCGGCCGC
Features (pLannotate 1.2.2; 21 found; start..end, strand, type, name):
      5..229     +  CDS            E: VEMP_SARS2 - Experimental evidence at protein level: Swiss-Prot protein existence level 1. Plays a central role in virus morphogenesis and assembly. Acts as a viroporin and self-assembles in host membranes forming pentameric protein-lipid pores that allow ion transport. Also plays a role in the induction of apoptosis (By similarity). Regulates the localization of S protein at cis-Golgi, the place of virus budding (PubMed:33229438). May act by slowing down the cell secretory pathway (PubMed:33229438). May interfere with tight-junction stability by interacting with host MPP5. This would result i
    284..361     +  CDS            MYLK2 (fragment): MYLK2_HUMAN - Experimental evidence at protein level: Swiss-Prot protein existence level 1. Implicated in the level of global muscle contraction and cardiac function. Phosphorylates a specific serine in the N-terminus of a myosin light chain. From Homo sapiens (Human).
    443..793     +  CDS            spa (fragment): SPA_STAAU - Experimental evidence at protein level: Swiss-Prot protein existence level 1. Plays a role in the inhibition of the host innate and adaptive immune responses. Possesses five immunoglobulin-binding domains that capture both the fragment crystallizable region (Fc region) and the Fab region (part of Ig that identifies antigen) of immunoglobulins (By similarity). In turn, Staphylococcus aureus is protected from phagocytic killing via inhibition of Ig Fc region. In addition, the host elicited B-cell response is prevented due to a decrease of antibody-secreting cell proliferation that en
    858..979     -  polyA_signal   SV40 poly(A) signal: SV40 polyadenylation signal
   1002..1071    -  CDS            large T antigen (fragment): large T antigen from SV40 (simian virus 40)
   1094..1140    +  terminator     T7 terminator: transcription terminator for bacteriophage T7 RNA polymerase
   1170..1306    +  terminator     rrnG terminator: transcription terminator from the E. coli ribosomal RNA rrnG operon (Albrechtsen et al., 1991)
   1351..1422    +  misc_feature   3' β-globin insulator: insulator downstream of the human β-globin locus (Farrell et al., 2002)
   1648..2236    -  rep_origin     ori: high-copy-number ColE1/pMB1/pBR322/pUC origin of replication
   2408..2472    -  CDS            bla(M) (fragment): β-lactamase lacking the signal sequence; bla(M); allows cytosolic expression of β-lactamase
   2736..3945    +  promoter       UbC promoter: human ubiquitin C promoter
   3949..4546    +  CDS            PuroR (fragment): puromycin N-acetyltransferase; pac from Streptomyces; confers resistance to puromycin
   4575..4623    +  polyA_signal   poly(A) signal: synthetic polyadenylation signal
   4889..5749    +  CDS            AmpR: β-lactamase; bla; confers resistance to ampicillin, carbenicillin, and related antibiotics
   5762..5898    +  terminator     rrnG terminator: transcription terminator from the E. coli ribosomal RNA rrnG operon (Albrechtsen et al., 1991)
   6043..6114    +  misc_feature   5' β-globin insulator: insulator upstream of the human β-globin locus (Farrell et al., 2002)
   6119..6165    -  terminator     T7 terminator: transcription terminator for bacteriophage T7 RNA polymerase
   6183..6231    -  polyA_signal   poly(A) signal: synthetic polyadenylation signal
   6312..6615    +  enhancer       CMV enhancer: human cytomegalovirus immediate early enhancer
   6688..6705    -  promoter       CMV promoter (fragment): human cytomegalovirus (CMV) immediate early promoter
   6768..6819    +  promoter       CMVd2 promoter: truncated human cytomegalovirus (CMV) immediate early promoter that yields moderately reduced expression relative to the full-length promoter
