[The description below was written by a language model from this plasmid's Addgene catalogue record and pLannotate feature annotations shown in this document.]
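Description:
pGBW-m4133300 is a mammalian expression plasmid built on the pTwist_CMV_Puro_6 backbone that carries the wild-type SARS-CoV-2 envelope (E) protein coding sequence. E is a small membrane protein that acts as a viroporin and contributes to virion assembly and morphogenesis. The plasmid is maintained in E. coli through a high-copy ColE1/pUC-type origin and an ampicillin resistance (β-lactamase) gene. Stable selection in mammalian cells is provided by a separate cassette in which the human ubiquitin C promoter drives puromycin N-acetyltransferase, followed by a synthetic polyadenylation signal.

The E open reading frame sits downstream of the human cytomegalovirus immediate-early enhancer and promoter elements and is terminated by an SV40 polyadenylation signal. According to the record, it is fused at its C terminus to a backbone-encoded, TEV-cleavable TAP tag. The annotation is consistent with this. It detects a short fragment matching human myosin light chain kinase, the region classically used as a calmodulin-binding peptide, followed by immunoglobulin-binding domains of Staphylococcus aureus protein A. These are the two affinity modules of a tandem affinity purification tag, and the TEV site allows release from IgG resin between the two capture steps. The TEV site itself is not separately annotated in the feature table.

The expression unit is flanked by β-globin insulator elements, and bacterial rrnG and T7 terminators plus synthetic poly(A) signals elsewhere in the backbone help isolate the transcription units from read-through. The construct is suited to transient or puromycin-selected expression of tagged E protein in mammalian cells, for example for affinity purification and identification of host interaction partners, although the record states only that it is intended for mammalian expression.
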