Addgene plasmid #152189: pGBW-m4133300
Purpose: Mammalian expression plasmid for SARS-CoV-2 E (envelope)
Depositing lab: Ginkgo Bioworks & Benjie Chen. Depositing organization: Ginkgo Bioworks.
Backbone
  Vector backbone: pTwist_CMV_Puro_6
  Backbone size w/o insert (bp): 6080
  Vector type: Mammalian Expression
  Selectable markers: Puromycin
Growth in bacteria
  Bacterial resistance: Ampicillin, 100 μg/mL
  Growth temperature: 37°C
  Growth strain: DH5alpha
  Copy number: High Copy
Gene/Insert
  Gene/Insert name: SARS-CoV-2 E (envelope) (alt names: envelope protein; E protein)
  Species: Severe acute respiratory syndrome coronavirus 2
  Insert size (bp): 221
  Mutation: wt
  Entrez Gene: E (a.k.a. GU280_gp04)
  Promoter: CMV
  Tag / fusion protein: Cleavable TEV;TapTag (C terminal on backbone)
  Cloning method: Unknown
Resource information
  A portion of this plasmid was derived from a plasmid made by: GinkgoBioworks
Depositor comments: NCBI reference sequence: YP_009724392.1
How to cite: pGBW-m4133300 was a gift from Ginkgo Bioworks & Benjie Chen (Addgene plasmid # 152189 ; http://n2t.net/addgene:152189 ; RRID:Addgene_152189)
